LOCUS       Exported 9465 bp ds-DNA circular SYN 12-MAY-2021
DEFINITION  Expresses PbuCas13b from a SUMO-tagged bacterial expression
            construct.
ACCESSION   .
VERSION     .
KEYWORDS    pC0059 PbuCas13 (B03) His6-TwinStrep-SUMO-BsaI
SOURCE      synthetic DNA construct
  ORGANISM  synthetic DNA construct
REFERENCE   1 (bases 1 to 9465)
  AUTHORS   Gootenberg JS, Abudayyeh OO, Kellner MJ, Joung J, Collins JJ, Zhang
            F
  TITLE     Multiplexed and portable nucleic acid detection platform with Cas13,
            Cas12a, and Csm6.
  JOURNAL   Science. 2018 Apr 27;360(6387):439-444. doi:
            10.1126/science.aaq0179. Epub 2018 Feb 15.
  PUBMED    29449508
REFERENCE   2 (bases 1 to 9465)
  AUTHORS   .
  TITLE     Direct Submission
  JOURNAL   Exported May 12, 2021 from SnapGene Server 1.1.58
            http://www.snapgene.com
FEATURES             Location/Qualifiers
     source          1..9465
                     /organism="synthetic DNA construct"
                     /mol_type="other DNA"
     CDS             1..18
                     /codon_start=1
                     /product="6xHis affinity tag"
                     /label=6xHis
                     /translation="HHHHHH"
     CDS             28..45
                     /codon_start=1
                     /product="thrombin recognition and cleavage site"
                     /label=thrombin site
                     /translation="LVPRGS"
     CDS             58..141
                     /codon_start=1
                     /product="two Strep-Tag(R)II moieties connected by a linker
                     for enhanced binding to Strep-Tactin(R), an engineered form
                     of streptavidin (Schmidt et al., 2013)"
                     /label=Twin-Strep-tag
                     /translation="WSHPQFEKGGGSGGGSGGSAWSHPQFEK"
     CDS             142..432
                     /codon_start=1
                     /gene="S. cerevisiae SMT3 (truncated)"
                     /product="cleavable ubiquitin-like protein tag"
                     /label=SUMO
                     /translation="MSDSEVNQEAKPEVKPEVKPETHINLKVSDGSSEIFFKIKKTTPL
                     RRLMEAFAKRQGKEMDSLRFLYDGIRIQADQTPEDLDMEDNDIIEAHREQIG"
     primer_bind     complement(3867..3885)
                     /label=T7 Term
                     /note="T7 terminator, reverse primer"
     terminator      3881..3928
                     /label=T7 terminator
                     /note="transcription terminator for bacteriophage T7 RNA
                     polymerase"
     promoter        complement(4103..4131)
                     /label=tet promoter
                     /note="E. coli promoter for tetracycline efflux protein
                     gene"
     primer_bind     complement(4158..4176)
                     /label=pBRforEco
                     /note="pBR322 vectors, upsteam of EcoRI site, forward
                     primer"
     promoter        4244..4348
                     /gene="bla"
                     /label=AmpR promoter
     CDS             4349..5209
                     /codon_start=1
                     /gene="bla"
                     /product="beta-lactamase"
                     /label=AmpR
                     /note="confers resistance to ampicillin, carbenicillin, and
                     related antibiotics"
                     /translation="MSIQHFRVALIPFFAAFCLPVFAHPETLVKVKDAEDQLGARVGYI
                     ELDLNSGKILESFRPEERFPMMSTFKVLLCGAVLSRVDAGQEQLGRRIHYSQNDLVEYS
                     PVTEKHLTDGMTVRELCSAAITMSDNTAANLLLTTIGGPKELTAFLHNMGDHVTRLDRW
                     EPELNEAIPNDERDTTMPAAMATTLRKLLTGELLTLASRQQLIDWMEADKVAGPLLRSA
                     LPAGWFIADKSGAGERGSRGIIAALGPDGKPSRIVVIYTTGSQATMDERNRQIAEIGAS
                     LIKHW"
     primer_bind     complement(4567..4586)
                     /label=Amp-R
                     /note="Ampicillin resistance gene, reverse primer"
     rep_origin      5380..5968
                     /direction=RIGHT
                     /label=ori
                     /note="high-copy-number ColE1/pMB1/pBR322/pUC origin of
                     replication"
     primer_bind     5869..5888
                     /label=pBR322ori-F
                     /note="pBR322 origin, forward primer"
     primer_bind     6122..6139
                     /label=L4440
                     /note="L4440 vector, forward primer"
     misc_feature    6154..6293
                     /label=bom
                     /note="basis of mobility region from pBR322"
     primer_bind     complement(6219..6238)
                     /label=pRS-marker
                     /note="pRS vectors, use to sequence yeast selectable
                     marker"
     primer_bind     6379..6401
                     /label=pGEX 3'
                     /note="pGEX vectors, reverse primer"
     CDS             complement(6395..6586)
                     /codon_start=1
                     /gene="rop"
                     /product="Rop protein, which maintains plasmids at low copy
                     number"
                     /label=rop
                     /translation="MTKQEKTALNMARFIRSQTLTLLEKLNELDADEQADICESLHDHA
                     DELYRSCLARFGDDGENL"
     CDS             complement(7898..8980)
                     /codon_start=1
                     /gene="lacI"
                     /product="lac repressor"
                     /label=lacI
                     /note="The lac repressor binds to the lac operator to
                     inhibit transcription in E. coli. This inhibition can be
                     relieved by adding lactose or
                     isopropyl-beta-D-thiogalactopyranoside (IPTG)."
                     /translation="MKPVTLYDVAEYAGVSYQTVSRVVNQASHVSAKTREKVEAAMAEL
                     NYIPNRVAQQLAGKQSLLIGVATSSLALHAPSQIVAAIKSRADQLGASVVVSMVERSGV
                     EACKAAVHNLLAQRVSGLIINYPLDDQDAIAVEAACTNVPALFLDVSDQTPINSIIFSH
                     EDGTRLGVEHLVALGHQQIALLAGPLSSVSARLRLAGWHKYLTRNQIQPIAEREGDWSA
                     MSGFQQTMQMLNEGIVPTAMLVANDQMALGAMRAITESGLRVGADISVVGYDDTEDSSC
                     YIPPLTTIKQDFRLLGQTSVDRLLQLSQGQAVKGNQLLPVSLVKRKTTLAPNTQTASPR
                     ALADSLMQLARQVSRLESGQ"
     primer_bind     8942..8961
                     /label=LacI-R
                     /note="LacI, reverse primer"
     promoter        complement(8981..9058)
                     /gene="lacI"
                     /label=lacI promoter
     primer_bind     9264..9283
                     /label=pBRrevBam
                     /note="pBR322 vectors, tet region, downstream of BamHI,
                     reverse primer"
     primer_bind     9367..9386
                     /label=T7
                     /note="T7 promoter, forward primer"
     promoter        9367..9385
                     /label=T7 promoter
                     /note="promoter for bacteriophage T7 RNA polymerase"
     protein_bind    9386..9410
                     /label=lac operator
                     /bound_moiety="lac repressor encoded by lacI"
                     /note="The lac repressor binds to the lac operator to
                     inhibit transcription in E. coli. This inhibition can be
                     relieved by adding lactose or
                     isopropyl-beta-D-thiogalactopyranoside (IPTG)."
     RBS             9425..9447
                     /note="efficient ribosome binding site from bacteriophage
                     T7 gene 10 (Olins and Rangwala, 1989)"
ORIGIN
        1 catcatcatc atcatcacag cagcggcctg gtgccgcgcg gcagccatat ggctagctgg
       61 agccatccgc agtttgaaaa aggtggtggt agcggtggtg gttcaggtgg tagtgcatgg
      121 tcacaccctc agtttgagaa aatgtcggac tcagaagtca atcaagaagc taagccagag
      181 gtcaagccag aagtcaagcc tgagactcac atcaatttaa aggtgtccga tggatcttca
      241 gagatcttct tcaagatcaa aaagaccact cctttaagaa ggctgatgga agcgttcgct
      301 aaaagacagg gtaaggaaat ggactcctta agattcttgt acgacggtat tagaatccaa
      361 gctgatcaga cccctgaaga tttggacatg gaggataacg atattattga ggctcacaga
      421 gaacagattg gtggatctat gcagaagcag gacaagctgt tcgtggatag gaagaagaac
      481 gccatcttcg cctttcccaa gtacatcacc atcatggaga ataaggagaa gcccgagcct
      541 atctactatg agctgacaga caagcacttc tgggccgcct ttctgaacct ggcccgccac
      601 aacgtgtata ccacaatcaa ccacatcaat cggagactgg agatcgccga gctgaaggac
      661 gatggctata tgatgggcat caagggcagc tggaacgagc aggccaagaa gctggacaag
      721 aaggtgcggc tgagagatct gatcatgaag cacttccctt ttctggaggc cgccgcctac
      781 gagatgacca atagcaagtc cccaaacaat aaggagcaga gggagaagga gcagtctgag
      841 gccctgagcc tgaacaatct gaagaacgtg ctgttcatct ttctggagaa gctgcaggtg
      901 ctgcgcaatt actatagcca ctacaagtat tctgaggaga gcccaaagcc catcttcgag
      961 acatccctgc tgaagaacat gtataaggtg tttgacgcca atgtgaggct ggtgaagcgc
     1021 gattatatgc accacgagaa catcgacatg cagagagatt tcacccacct gaatcggaag
     1081 aagcaagtgg gcagaacaaa gaacatcatc gactccccta atttccacta ccactttgcc
     1141 gataaggagg gcaacatgac catcgccggc ctgctgttct tcgtgagcct gttcctggac
     1201 aagaaggatg ccatctggat gcagaagaag ctgaagggct tcaaggatgg caggaacctg
     1261 cgcgagcaga tgaccaatga ggtgttttgc aggtcccgca tctctctgcc aaagctgaag
     1321 ctggagaacg tgcagacaaa ggactggatg cagctggata tgctgaatga gctggtgagg
     1381 tgtcccaaga gcctgtacga gcggctgaga gagaaggacc gcgagtcttt caaggtgcct
     1441 ttcgatatct ttagcgacga ttataacgcc gaggaggagc cctttaagaa taccctggtg
     1501 cggcaccagg acagattccc ttactttgtg ctgaggtatt tcgatctgaa cgagatcttc
     1561 gagcagctgc gctttcagat cgatctgggc acctaccact tttccatcta taataagagg
     1621 atcggcgacg aggatgaggt gcgccacctg acacaccacc tgtacggctt cgccagaatc
     1681 caggactttg ccccccagaa ccagtctgag gagtggagaa agctggtgaa ggacctggat
     1741 cacttcgaga caagccagga gccctacatc agcaagacag cccctcacta tcacctggag
     1801 aatgagaaga tcggcatcaa gttctgcagc gcccacaaca atctgtttcc ctccctgcag
     1861 accgacaaga catgtaacgg ccggtccaag ttcaatctgg gcacccagtt cacagccgag
     1921 gcctttctgt ctgtgcacga gctgctgcct atgatgtttt actatctgct gctgaccaag
     1981 gactactccc ggaaggagtc tgccgataag gtggagggca tcatcagaaa ggagatctct
     2041 aacatctacg ccatctatga cgccttcgcc aacaatgaga tcaatagcat cgccgatctg
     2101 accaggcgcc tgcagaacac aaatatcctg cagggccacc tgccaaagca gatgatcagc
     2161 atcctgaagg gcaggcagaa ggatatgggc aaggaggccg agcgcaagat cggcgagatg
     2221 atcgacgata cccagcggag actggacctg ctgtgcaagc agacaaacca gaagatcagg
     2281 atcggcaagc gcaatgccgg cctgctgaag tccggcaaga tcgccgactg gctggtgaac
     2341 gatatgatgc ggttccagcc tgtgcagaag gatcagaaca atatcccaat caacaatagc
     2401 aaggccaact ccaccgagta ccggatgctg cagagagccc tggccctgtt cggctccgag
     2461 aacttccggc tgaaggccta cttcaaccag atgaatctgg tgggcaacga caatcctcac
     2521 ccatttctgg ccgagacaca gtgggagcac cagacaaaca tcctgtcttt ctacaggaat
     2581 tatctggagg cccgcaagaa gtacctgaag ggcctgaagc cccagaactg gaagcagtat
     2641 cagcactttc tgatcctgaa ggtgcagaaa accaacagga ataccctggt gacaggctgg
     2701 aagaacagct tcaatctgcc acggggcatc tttacacagc ccatcagaga gtggttcgag
     2761 aagcacaaca attccaagcg gatctacgac cagatcctgt ctttcgatag agtgggcttt
     2821 gtggccaagg ccatccctct gtactttgcc gaggagtata aggacaacgt gcagcctttc
     2881 tacgattatc ccttcaacat cggcaatcgg ctgaagccta agaagagaca gttcctggat
     2941 aagaaggagc gcgtggagct gtggcagaag aacaaggagc tgtttaagaa ttacccatct
     3001 gagaagaaga aaaccgacct ggcctatctg gatttcctga gctggaagaa gtttgagcgg
     3061 gagctgagac tgatcaagaa ccaggacatc gtgacctggc tgatgttcaa ggagctgttt
     3121 aatatggcca cagtggaggg cctgaagatc ggcgagatcc acctgcggga catcgatacc
     3181 aacacagcca atgaggagtc caacaatatc ctgaacagaa tcatgccaat gaagctgccc
     3241 gtgaaaacct acgagacaga caacaagggc aatatcctga aggagcggcc actggccacc
     3301 ttctatatcg aggagacaga gacaaaggtg ctgaagcagg gcaactttaa ggccctggtg
     3361 aaggacaggc gcctgaatgg cctgttctct tttgccgaga caacagatct gaatctggag
     3421 gagcacccca tcagcaagct gtccgtggac ctggagctga tcaagtacca gaccacaaga
     3481 atcagcatct tcgagatgac cctgggcctg gagaagaagc tgatcgacaa gtattccacc
     3541 ctgccaacag attcttttag gaacatgctg gagcggtggc tgcagtgtaa ggccaatagg
     3601 cccgagctga agaactacgt gaatagcctg atcgccgtgc gcaacgcctt ctcccacaat
     3661 cagtacccta tgtatgatgc cacactgttt gccgaggtga agaagttcac cctgtttcca
     3721 agcgtggaca caaagaagat cgagctgaac atcgcccccc agctgctgga gatcgtgggc
     3781 aaggccatca aggagatcga gaagtccgag aacaagaatt aaggccgcac tcgaggcccg
     3841 aaaggaagct gagttggctg ctgccaccgc tgagcaataa ctagcataac cccttggggc
     3901 ctctaaacgg gtcttgaggg gttttttgct gaaaggagga actatatccg gatatcccgc
     3961 aagaggcccg gcagtaccgg cataaccaag cctatgccta cagcatccag ggtgacggtg
     4021 ccgaggatga cgatgagcgc attgttagat ttcatacacg gtgcctgact gcgttagcaa
     4081 tttaactgtg ataaactacc gcattaaagc ttatcgatga taagctgtca aacatgagaa
     4141 ttcttgaaga cgaaagggcc tcgtgatacg cctattttta taggttaatg tcatgataat
     4201 aatggtttct tagacgtcag gtggcacttt tcggggaaat gtgcgcggaa cccctatttg
     4261 tttatttttc taaatacatt caaatatgta tccgctcatg agacaataac cctgataaat
     4321 gcttcaataa tattgaaaaa ggaagagtat gagtattcaa catttccgtg tcgcccttat
     4381 tccctttttt gcggcatttt gccttcctgt ttttgctcac ccagaaacgc tggtgaaagt
     4441 aaaagatgct gaagatcagt tgggtgcacg agtgggttac atcgaactgg atctcaacag
     4501 cggtaagatc cttgagagtt ttcgccccga agaacgtttt ccaatgatga gcacttttaa
     4561 agttctgcta tgtggcgcgg tattatcccg tgttgacgcc gggcaagagc aactcggtcg
     4621 ccgcatacac tattctcaga atgacttggt tgagtactca ccagtcacag aaaagcatct
     4681 tacggatggc atgacagtaa gagaattatg cagtgctgcc ataaccatga gtgataacac
     4741 tgcggccaac ttacttctga caacgatcgg aggaccgaag gagctaaccg cttttttgca
     4801 caacatgggg gatcatgtaa ctcgccttga tcgttgggaa ccggagctga atgaagccat
     4861 accaaacgac gagcgtgaca ccacgatgcc tgcagcaatg gcaacaacgt tgcgcaaact
     4921 attaactggc gaactactta ctctagcttc ccggcaacaa ttaatagact ggatggaggc
     4981 ggataaagtt gcaggaccac ttctgcgctc ggcccttccg gctggctggt ttattgctga
     5041 taaatctgga gccggtgagc gtgggtcacg cggtatcatt gcagcactgg ggccagatgg
     5101 taagccctcc cgtatcgtag ttatctacac gacggggagt caggcaacta tggatgaacg
     5161 aaatagacag atcgctgaga taggtgcctc actgattaag cattggtaac tgtcagacca
     5221 agtttactca tatatacttt agattgattt aaaacttcat ttttaattta aaaggatcta
     5281 ggtgaagatc ctttttgata atctcatgac caaaatccct taacgtgagt tttcgttcca
     5341 ctgagcgtca gaccccgtag aaaagatcaa aggatcttct tgagatcctt tttttctgcg
     5401 cgtaatctgc tgcttgcaaa caaaaaaacc accgctacca gcggtggttt gtttgccgga
     5461 tcaagagcta ccaactcttt ttccgaaggt aactggcttc agcagagcgc agataccaaa
     5521 tactgtcctt ctagtgtagc cgtagttagg ccaccacttc aagaactctg tagcaccgcc
     5581 tacatacctc gctctgctaa tcctgttacc agtggctgct gccagtggcg ataagtcgtg
     5641 tcttaccggg ttggactcaa gacgatagtt accggataag gcgcagcggt cgggctgaac
     5701 ggggggttcg tgcacacagc ccagcttgga gcgaacgacc tacaccgaac tgagatacct
     5761 acagcgtgag ctatgagaaa gcgccacgct tcccgaaggg agaaaggcgg acaggtatcc
     5821 ggtaagcggc agggtcggaa caggagagcg cacgagggag cttccagggg gaaacgcctg
     5881 gtatctttat agtcctgtcg ggtttcgcca cctctgactt gagcgtcgat ttttgtgatg
     5941 ctcgtcaggg gggcggagcc tatggaaaaa cgccagcaac gcggcctttt tacggttcct
     6001 ggccttttgc tggccttttg ctcacatgtt ctttcctgcg ttatcccctg attctgtgga
     6061 taaccgtatt accgcctttg agtgagctga taccgctcgc cgcagccgaa cgaccgagcg
     6121 cagcgagtca gtgagcgagg aagcggaaga gcgcctgatg cggtattttc tccttacgca
     6181 tctgtgcggt atttcacacc gcaatggtgc actctcagta caatctgctc tgatgccgca
     6241 tagttaagcc agtatacact ccgctatcgc tacgtgactg ggtcatggct gcgccccgac
     6301 acccgccaac acccgctgac gcgccctgac gggcttgtct gctcccggca tccgcttaca
     6361 gacaagctgt gaccgtctcc gggagctgca tgtgtcagag gttttcaccg tcatcaccga
     6421 aacgcgcgag gcagctgcgg taaagctcat cagcgtggtc gtgaagcgat tcacagatgt
     6481 ctgcctgttc atccgcgtcc agctcgttga gtttctccag aagcgttaat gtctggcttc
     6541 tgataaagcg ggccatgtta agggcggttt tttcctgttt ggtcactgat gcctccgtgt
     6601 aagggggatt tctgttcatg ggggtaatga taccgatgaa acgagagagg atgctcacga
     6661 tacgggttac tgatgatgaa catgcccggt tactggaacg ttgtgagggt aaacaactgg
     6721 cggtatggat gcggcgggac cagagaaaaa tcactcaggg tcaatgccag cgcttcgtta
     6781 atacagatgt aggtgttcca cagggtagcc agcagcatcc tgcgatgcag atccggaaca
     6841 taatggtgca gggcgctgac ttccgcgttt ccagacttta cgaaacacgg aaaccgaaga
     6901 ccattcatgt tgttgctcag gtcgcagacg ttttgcagca gcagtcgctt cacgttcgct
     6961 cgcgtatcgg tgattcattc tgctaaccag taaggcaacc ccgccagcct agccgggtcc
     7021 tcaacgacag gagcacgatc atgcgcaccc gtggccagga cccaacgctg cccgagatgc
     7081 gccgcgtgcg gctgctggag atggcggacg cgatggatat gttctgccaa gggttggttt
     7141 gcgcattcac agttctccgc aagaattgat tggctccaat tcttggagtg gtgaatccgt
     7201 tagcgaggtg ccgccggctt ccattcaggt cgaggtggcc cggctccatg caccgcgacg
     7261 caacgcgggg aggcagacaa ggtatagggc ggcgcctaca atccatgcca acccgttcca
     7321 tgtgctcgcc gaggcggcat aaatcgccgt gacgatcagc ggtccaatga tcgaagttag
     7381 gctggtaaga gccgcgagcg atccttgaag ctgtccctga tggtcgtcat ctacctgcct
     7441 ggacagcatg gcctgcaacg cgggcatccc gatgccgccg gaagcgagaa gaatcataat
     7501 ggggaaggcc atccagcctc gcgtcgcgaa cgccagcaag acgtagccca gcgcgtcggc
     7561 cgccatgccg gcgataatgg cctgcttctc gccgaaacgt ttggtggcgg gaccagtgac
     7621 gaaggcttga gcgagggcgt gcaagattcc gaataccgca agcgacaggc cgatcatcgt
     7681 cgcgctccag cgaaagcggt cctcgccgaa aatgacccag agcgctgccg gcacctgtcc
     7741 tacgagttgc atgataaaga agacagtcat aagtgcggcg acgatagtca tgccccgcgc
     7801 ccaccggaag gagctgactg ggttgaaggc tctcaagggc atcggtcgag atcccggtgc
     7861 ctaatgagtg agctaactta cattaattgc gttgcgctca ctgcccgctt tccagtcggg
     7921 aaacctgtcg tgccagctgc attaatgaat cggccaacgc gcggggagag gcggtttgcg
     7981 tattgggcgc cagggtggtt tttcttttca ccagtgagac gggcaacagc tgattgccct
     8041 tcaccgcctg gccctgagag agttgcagca agcggtccac gctggtttgc cccagcaggc
     8101 gaaaatcctg tttgatggtg gttaacggcg ggatataaca tgagctgtct tcggtatcgt
     8161 cgtatcccac taccgagata tccgcaccaa cgcgcagccc ggactcggta atggcgcgca
     8221 ttgcgcccag cgccatctga tcgttggcaa ccagcatcgc agtgggaacg atgccctcat
     8281 tcagcatttg catggtttgt tgaaaaccgg acatggcact ccagtcgcct tcccgttccg
     8341 ctatcggctg aatttgattg cgagtgagat atttatgcca gccagccaga cgcagacgcg
     8401 ccgagacaga acttaatggg cccgctaaca gcgcgatttg ctggtgaccc aatgcgacca
     8461 gatgctccac gcccagtcgc gtaccgtctt catgggagaa aataatactg ttgatgggtg
     8521 tctggtcaga gacatcaaga aataacgccg gaacattagt gcaggcagct tccacagcaa
     8581 tggcatcctg gtcatccagc ggatagttaa tgatcagccc actgacgcgt tgcgcgagaa
     8641 gattgtgcac cgccgcttta caggcttcga cgccgcttcg ttctaccatc gacaccacca
     8701 cgctggcacc cagttgatcg gcgcgagatt taatcgccgc gacaatttgc gacggcgcgt
     8761 gcagggccag actggaggtg gcaacgccaa tcagcaacga ctgtttgccc gccagttgtt
     8821 gtgccacgcg gttgggaatg taattcagct ccgccatcgc cgcttccact ttttcccgcg
     8881 ttttcgcaga aacgtggctg gcctggttca ccacgcggga aacggtctga taagagacac
     8941 cggcatactc tgcgacatcg tataacgtta ctggtttcac attcaccacc ctgaattgac
     9001 tctcttccgg gcgctatcat gccataccgc gaaaggtttt gcgccattcg atggtgtccg
     9061 ggatctcgac gctctccctt atgcgactcc tgcattagga agcagcccag tagtaggttg
     9121 aggccgttga gcaccgccgc cgcaaggaat ggtgcatgca aggagatggc gcccaacagt
     9181 cccccggcca cggggcctgc caccataccc acgccgaaac aagcgctcat gagcccgaag
     9241 tggcgagccc gatcttcccc atcggtgatg tcggcgatat aggcgccagc aaccgcacct
     9301 gtggcgccgg tgatgccggc cacgatgcgt ccggcgtaga ggatcgagat ctcgatcccg
     9361 cgaaattaat acgactcact ataggggaat tgtgagcgga taacaattcc cctctagaaa
     9421 taattttgtt taactttaag aaggagatat accatgggca gcagc
//
